>Addgene plasmid #155613 | FUBP1 | addgene full sequence | sequence record 376755 | Addgene NGS Result
GGCTCCGGTGCCCGTCAGTGGGCAGAGCGCACATCGCCCACAGTCCCCGAGAAGTTGGGGGGAGGGGTCG
GCAATTGAACCGGTGCCTAGAGAAGGTGGCGCGGGGTAAACTGGGAAAGTGATGTCGTGTACTGGCTCCG
CCTTTTTCCCGAGGGTGGGGGAGAACCGTATATAAGTGCAGTAGTCGCCGTGAACGTTCTTTTTCGCAAC
GGGTTTGCCGCCAGAACACAGGTAAGTGCCGTGTGTGGTTCCCGCGGGCCTGGCCTCTTTACGGGTTATG
GCCCTTGCGTGCCTTGAATTACTTCCACCTGGCTGCAGTACGTGATTCTTGATCCCGAGCTTCGGGTTGG
AAGTGGGTGGGAGAGTTCGAGGCCTTGCGCTTAAGGAGCCCCTTCGCCTCGTGCTTGAGTTGAGGCCTGG
CCTGGGCGCTGGGGCCGCCGCGTGCGAATCTGGTGGCACCTTCGCGCCTGTCTCGCTGCTTTCGATAAGT
CTCTAGCCATTTAAAATTTTTGATGACCTGCTGCGACGCTTTTTTTCTGGCAAGATAGTCTTGTAAATGC
GGGCCAAGATCTGCACACTGGTATTTCGGTTTTTGGGGCCGCGGGCGGCGACGGGGCCCGTGCGTCCCAG
CGCACATGTTCGGCGAGGCGGGGCCTGCGAGCGCGGCCACCGAGAATCGGACGGGGGTAGTCTCAAGCTG
GCCGGCCTGCTCTGGTGCCTGGCCTCGCGCCGCCGTGTATCGCCCCGCCCTGGGCGGCAAGGCTGGCCCG
GTCGGCACCAGTTGCGTGAGCGGAAAGATGGCCGCTTCCCGGCCCTGCTGCAGGGAGCTCAAAATGGAGG
ACGCGGCGCTCGGGAGAGCGGGCGGGTGAGTCACCCACACAAAGGAAAAGGGCCTTTCCGTCCTCAGCCG
TCGCTTCATGTGACTCCACGGAGTACCGGGCGCCGTCCAGGCACCTCGATTAGTTCTCGAGCTTTTGGAG
TACGTCGTCTTTAGGTTGGGGGGAGGGGTTTTATGCGATGGAGTTTCCCCACACTGAGTGGGTGGAGACT
GAAGTTAGGCCAGCTTGGCACTTGATGTAATTCTCCTTGGAATTTGCCCTTTTTGAGTTTGGATCTTGGT
TCATTCTCAAGCCTCAGACAGTGGTTCAAAGTTTTTTTCTTCCATTTCAGGTGTCGTGAGGAATTAGCTT
GGTACTAATACGACTCACTATAGGGAGACCCAAGCTGGCTAGGTAAGCTTGGTACCGAGCTCGGATCCAC
TAGTCCAGTGTGGTGGAATTCTGCAGATATCAACAAGTTTGTACAAAAAAGCAGGCTCCACCATGGCAGA
CTATTCAACAGTGCCTCCCCCCTCTTCTGGCTCAGCTGGTGGCGGTGGTGGCGGCGGTGGTGGTGGAGGA
GTTAACGACGCTTTCAAAGATGCACTGCAGAGAGCCCGGCAGATTGCAGCAAAAATTGGAGGTGATGCAG
GGACATCACTGAATTCAAATGACTATGGTTATGGGGGACAAAAAAGACCTTTAGAAGATGGAGATCAACC
AGATGCTAAGAAAGTTGCTCCTCAAAATGACTCTTTTGGAACACAGTTACCACCGATGCATCAGCAGCAA
AGATCTGTAATGACAGAAGAATACAAAGTTCCAGATGGAATGGTTGGATTCATAATTGGCAGAGGAGGTG
AACAGATCTCACGCATACAACAGGAATCTGGATGCAAAATACAGATAGCTCCTGACAGTGGTGGCCTTCC
AGAAAGGTCCTGTATGTTAACTGGAACACCTGAATCTGTCCAGTCAGCAAAACGGTTACTGGACCAGATT
GTTGAAAAAGGAAGACCAGCTCCTGGCTTCCATCATGGCGATGGACCGGGAAATGCAGTTCAAGAAATCA
TGATTCCAGCTAGCAAGGCAGGATTAGTCATTGGAAAAGGGGGAGAAACTATTAAACAGCTTCAGGAACG
GGCTGGAGTTAAAATGGTTATGATTCAAGACGGGCCGCAGAACACTGGTGCTGACAAACCTCTTAGGATT
ACAGGAGACCCATATAAAGTTCAACAAGCCAAGGAAATGGTGTTAGAGTTAATTCGTGATCAAGGCGGTT
TCAGAGAAGTTCGGAATGAGTATGGGTCAAGAATAGGAGGAAATGAAGGGATAGATGTCCCCATTCCAAG
ATTTGCTGTTGGCATTGTAATAGGAAGAAATGGAGAGATGATCAAAAAAATACAAAATGATGCTGGTGTT
CGCATTCAGTTTAAGCCAGATGATGGGACAACACCCGAAAGGATAGCACAAATAACAGGACCTCCAGACC
GATGTCAACATGCTGCAGAAATTATTACAGACCTTCTTCGAAGTGTTCAGGCTGGTAATCCTGGTGGACC
TGGACCTGGTGGTCGAGGAAGAGGTAGAGGTCAAGGCAACTGGAACATGGGACCACCTGGTGGACTACAG
GAATTTAATTTTATTGTGCCAACTGGGAAAACTGGATTAATAATAGGAAAAGGAGGTGAAACCATAAAAA
GCATAAGCCAGCAGTCTGGTGCAAGAATAGAACTTCAGAGAAATCCTCCACCAAATGCAGATCCTAATAT
GAAGTTATTTACAATTCGTGGCACTCCACAACAGATAGACTATGCTCGGCAACTCATAGAAGAAAAGATT
GGTGGCCCAGTAAATCCTTTAGGGCCACCTGTACCCCATGGGCCCCATGGTGTCCCAGGCCCCCATGGAC
CTCCTGGGCCTCCAGGGCCTGGAACTCCAATGGGACCATACAACCCTGCACCTTATAATCCTGGACCACC
AGGCCCGGCTCCTCATGGTCCTCCAGCCCCATATGCTCCCCAGGGATGGGGAAATGCATATCCACACTGG
CAGCAGCAGGCTCCTCCTGATCCAGCTAAGGCAGGAACGGATCCAAATTCAGCAGCTTGGGCTGCTTATT
ACGCTCACTATTATCAACAGCAAGCACAGCCACCACCAGCAGCCCCTGCAGGTGCACCAACTACAACTCA
AACTAATGGACAAGGAGATCAGCAGAATCCAGCCCCAGCTGGACAGGTTGATTATACCAAGGCTTGGGAA
GAGTACTACAAGAAAATGGGTCAGGCAGTTCCTGCTCCGACTGGGGCTCCTCCAGGTGGTCAGCCAGATT
ATAGTGCAGCCTGGGCTGAGTATTATAGACAACAAGCAGCCTATTATGCCCAGACAAGTCCCCAGGGAAT
GCCACAGCATCCTCCAGCACCTCAGTGCAGGTTTGATCCAGCCAGTATAGAACTAGCTCTGTTGGACCCA
GCTTTCTTGTACAAAGTGGTTGATATCCAGCACAGTGGCGGCCGCTCGAGTCTAGAGGGCCCGCGGTTCG
AAACCAGCGGAGGCGGCGGAAGCGGGGGAGGAGGCAGCGGCGGAGGCGGCAGCGGGGGCGGCGGAAGCGC
TACCGGTAAGCCTATCCCTAACCCTCTCCTCGGTCTCGATTCTACGCGTACCGGTATGGCTTCTAACTTT
ACTCAGTTCGTTCTCGTCGACAATGGCGGAACTGGCGACGTGACTGTCGCCCCAAGCAACTTCGCTAACG
GGGTCGCTGAATGGATCAGCTCTAACTCGCGATCACAGGCTTACAAAGTAACCTGTAGCGTTCGTCAGAG
CTCTGCGCAGAATCGCAAATACACCATCAAAGTCGAGGTGCCTAAAGTGGCAACCCAGACTGTTGGTGGT
GAAGAGCTTCCTGTAGCCGGATGGAGATCTTACTTAAATATGGAACTAACCATTCCAATTTTCGCCACGA
ATTCCGACTGCGAGCTTATTGTTAAGGCAATGCAAGGTCTCCTAAAAGATGGAAACCCGATTCCCTCGGC
CATCGCGGCCAACTCCGGCATCTACGGAGGTGGAGGTGGATCTCGTACGGGTTAGTAATGAGTTTAAACC
CGCTGATCAGCCTCGACTGTGCCTTCTAGTTGCCAGCCATCTGTTGTTTGCCCCTCCCCCGTGCCTTCCT
TGACCCTGGAAGGTGCCACTCCCACTGTCCTTTCCTAATAAAATGAGGAAATTGCATCGCATTGTCTGAG
TAGGTGTCATTCTATTCTGGGGGGTGGGGTGGGGCAGGACAGCAAGGGGGAGGATTGGGAAGACAATAGC
AGGCATGCTGGGGATGCGGTGGGCTCTATGGCTTCTGAGGCGGAAAGAACCAGCTGGGGCTCTAGGGGGT
ATCCCC
[124 nt withheld, positions 4207-4330]
C
[91 nt withheld, positions 4332-4422]
AGGGTGATGGTTCACGTACCTAGAAGTTCCTATTCCGAAGTTCCTATTCTCTAGAAAGTATAGGAACTTC
CTTGGCCAAAAAGCCTGAACTCACCGCGACGTCTGTCGAGAAGTTTCTGATCGAAAAGTTCGACAGCGTC
TCCGACCTGATGCAGCTCTCGGAGGGCGAAGAATCTCGTGCTTTCAGCTTCGATGTAGGAGGGCGTGGAT
ATGTCCTGCGGGTAAATAGCTGCGCCGATGGTTTCTACAAAGATCGTTATGTTTATCGGCACTTTGCATC
GGCCGCGCTCCCGATTCCGGAAGTGCTTGACATTGGGGAATTCAGCGAGAGCCTGACCTATTGCATCTCC
CGCCGTGCACAGGGTGTCACGTTGCAAGACCTGCCTGAAACCGAACTGCCCGCTGTTCTGCAGCCGGTCG
CGGAGGCCATGGATGCGATCGCTGCGGCCGATCTTAGCCAGACGAGCGGGTTCGGCCCATTCGGACCGCA
AGGAATCGGTCAATACACTACATGGCGTGATTTCATATGCGCGATTGCTGATCCCCATGTGTATCACTGG
CAAACTGTGATGGACGACACCGTCAGTGCGTCCGTCGCGCAGGCTCTCGATGAGCTGATGCTTTGGGCCG
AGGACTGCCCCGAAGTCCGGCACCTCGTGCACGCGGATTTCGGCTCCAACAATGTCCTGACGGACAATGG
CCGCATAACAGCGGTCATTGACTGGAGCGAGGCGATGTTCGGGGATTCCCAATACGAGGTCGCCAACATC
TTCTTCTGGAGGCCGTGGTTGGCTTGTATGGAGCAGCAGACGCGCTACTTCGAGCGGAGGCATCCGGAGC
TTGCAGGATCGCCGCGGCTCCGGGCGTATATGCTCCGCATTGGTCTTGACCAACTCTATCAGAGCTTGGT
TGACGGCAATTTCGATGATGCAGCTTGGGCGCAGGGTCGATGCGACGCAATCGTCCGATCCGGAGCCGGG
ACTGTCGGGCGTACACAAATCGCCCGCAGAAGCGCGGCCGTCTGGACCGATGGCTGTGTAGAAGTACTCG
CCGATAGTGGAAACCGACGCCCCAGCACTCGTCCGAGGGCAAAGGAATAGCACGTACTACGAGATTTCGA
TTCCACCGCCGCCTTCTATGAAAGGTTGGGCTTCGGAATCGTTTTCCGGGACGCCGGCTGGATGATCCTC
CAGCGCGGGGATCTCATGCTGGAGTTCTTCGCCCACCCCAACTTGTTTATTGCAGCTTATAATGGTTACA
AATAAAGCAATAGCATCACAAATTTCACAAATAAAGCATTTTTTTCACTGCATTCTAGTTGTGGTTTGTC
CAAACTCATCAATGTATCTTATCATGTCTGTATACCGTCGACCTCTAGCTAGAGCTTGGCGTAATCATGG
TCATAGCTGTTTCCTGTGTGAAATTGTTATCCGCTCACAATTCCACACAACATACGAGCCGGAAGCATAA
AGTGTAAAGCCTGGGGTGCCTAATGAGTGAGCTAACTCACATTAATTGCGTTGCGCTCACTGCCCGCTTT
CCAGTCGGGAAACCTGTCGTGCCAGCTGCATTAATGAATCGGCCAACGCGCGGGGAGAGGCGGTTTGCGT
ATTGGGCGCTCTTCCGCTTCCTCGCTCACTGACTCGCTGCGCTCGGTCGTTCGGCTGCGGCGAGCGGTAT
CAGCTCACTCAAAGGCGGTAATACGGTTATCCACAGAATCAGGGGATAACGCAGGAAAGAACATGTGAGC
AAAAGGCCAGCAAAAGGCCAGGAACCGTAAAAAGGCCGCGTTGCTGGCGTTTTTCCATAGGCTCCGCCCC
CCTGACGAGCATCACAAAAATCGACGCTCAAGTCAGAGGTGGCGAAACCCGACAGGACTATAAAGATACC
AGGCGTTTCCCCCTGGAAGCTCCCTCGTGCGCTCTCCTGTTCCGACCCTGCCGCTTACCGGATACCTGTC
CGCCTTTCTCCCTTCGGGAAGCGTGGCGCTTTCTCATAGCTCACGCTGTAGGTATCTCAGTTCGGTGTAG
GTCGTTCGCTCCAAGCTGGGCTGTGTGCACGAACCCCCCGTTCAGCCCGACCGCTGCGCCTTATCCGGTA
ACTATCGTCTTGAGTCCAACCCGGTAAGACACGACTTATCGCCACTGGCAGCAGCCACTGGTAACAGGAT
TAGCAGAGCGAGGTATGTAGGCGGTGCTACAGAGTTCTTGAAGTGGTGGCCTAACTACGGCTACACTAGA
AGAACAGTATTTGGTATCTGCGCTCTGCTGAAGCCAGTTACCTTCGGAAAAAGAGTTGGTAGCTCTTGAT
CCGGCAAACAAACCACCGCTGGTAGCGGTGGTTTTTTTGTTTGCAAGCAGCAGATTACGCGCAGAAAAAA
AGGATCTCAAGAAGATCCTTTGATCTTTTCTACGGGGTCTGACGCTCAGTGGAACGAAAACTCACGTTAA
GGGATTTTGGTCATGAGATTATCAAAAAGGATCTTCACCTAGATCCTTTTAAATTAAAAATGAAGTTTTA
AATCAATCTAAAGTATATATGAGTAAACTTGGTCTGACAGTTACCAATGCTTAATCAGTGAGGCACCTAT
CTCAGCGATCTGTCTATTTCGTTCATCCATAGTTGCCTGACTCCCCGTCGTGTAGATAACTACGATACGG
GAGGGCTTACCATCTGGCCCCAGTGCTGCAATGATACCGCGAGACCCACGCTCACCGGCTCCAGATTTAT
CAGCAATAAACCAGCCAGCCGGAAGGGCCGAGCGCAGAAGTGGTCCTGCAACTTTATCCGCCTCCATCCA
GTCTATTAATTGTTGCCGGGAAGCTAGAGTAAGTAGTTCGCCAGTTAATAGTTTGCGCAACGTTGTTGCC
ATTGCTACAGGCATCGTGGTGTCACGCTCGTCGTTTGGTATGGCTTCATTCAGCTCCGGTTCCCAACGAT
CAAGGCGAGTTACATGATCCCCCATGTTGTGCAAAAAAGCGGTTAGCTCCTTCGGTCCTCCGATCGTTGT
CAGAAGTAAGTTGGCCGCAGTGTTATCACTCATGGTTATGGCAGCACTGCATAATTCTCTTACTGTCATG
CCATCCGTAAGATGCTTTTCTGTGACTGGTGAGTACTCAACCAAGTCATTCTGAGAATAGTGTATGCGGC
GACCGAGTTGCTCTTGCCCGGCGTCAATACGGGATAATACCGCGCCACATAGCAGAACTTTAAAAGTGCT
CATCATTGGAAAACGTTCTTCGGGGCGAAAACTCTCAAGGATCTTACCGCTGTTGAGATCCAGTTCGATG
TAACCCACTCGTGCACCCAACTGATCTTCAGCATCTTTTACTTTCACCAGCGTTTCTGGGTGAGCAAAAA
CAGGAAGGCAAAATGCCGCAAAAAAGGGAATAAGGGCGACACGGAAATGTTGAATACTCATACTCTTCCT
TTTTCAATATTATTGAAGCATTTATCAGGGTTATTGTCTCATGAGCGGATACATATTTGAATGTATTTAG
AAAAATAAACAAATAGGGGTTCCGCGCACATTTCCCCGAAAAGTGCCACCTGACGTCGACGGATCGGGAG
ATCTCCCGATCCCCTATGGTGCACTCTCAGTACAATCTGCTCTGATGCCGCATAGTTAAGCCAGTATCTG
CTCCCTGCTTGTGTGTTGGAGGTCGCTGAGTAGTGCGCGAGCAAAATTTAAGCTACAACAAGGCAAGGCT
TGACCGACAATTGCATGAAGAATCTGCTTAGGGTTAGGCGTTTTGCGCTGCTTCGCGATGTACGGGCCAG
ATATACGCGTTGACATTGATTATTGACTAGGCTTTTGCAAAAAGCTTTGCAAAGATGGATAAAGTTTTAA
ACAGAGAGGAATCTTTGCAGCTAATGGACCTTCTAGGTCTTGAAAGGAGTGGGAATT
Features (pLannotate 1.2.2; 24 found; start..end, strand, type, name):
      1..1179    +  promoter       EF-1α promoter: strong constitutive promoter for human elongation factor EF-1α
   1196..1214    +  promoter       T7 promoter: promoter for bacteriophage T7 RNA polymerase
   1293..1317    +  protein_bind   attB1: mutant version of attB; recombination site for the Gateway® BP reaction BP Clonase™
   1323..3245    +  CDS            FUBP1: FUBP1_HUMAN - Experimental evidence at protein level: Swiss-Prot protein existence level 1. Regulates MYC expression by binding to a single-stranded far- upstream element (FUSE) upstream of the MYC promoter. May act both as activator and repressor of transcription. From Homo sapiens (Human).
   3286..3310    -  protein_bind   attB2: mutant version of attB; recombination site for the Gateway® BP reaction BP Clonase™
   3435..3476    +  CDS            V5 tag: epitope tag from simian virus 5
   3489..3875    +  CDS            MS2: bacteriophage MS2 coat protein binds to a specific stem-loop structure in the viral RNA (Peabody, 1993)
   3937..4161    +  polyA_signal   bGH poly(A) signal: bovine growth hormone polyadenylation signal
   4165..4186    +  promoter       SV40 promoter (fragment): SV40 enhancer and early promoter
   4207..4440    +  rep_origin     f1 ori (fragment) (sequence partly withheld): f1 bacteriophage origin of replication; arrow indicates direction of (+) strand synthesis
   4445..4492    +  protein_bind   FRT: FLP-mediated recombination occurs in the 8-bp core sequence TCTAGAAA (Turan and Bode, 2011). FLP recombinase from the Saccharomyces cerevisiae 2μ plasmid
   4500..5522    +  CDS            HygR: aminoglycoside phosphotransferase from E. coli; aph(4)-Ia; confers resistance to hygromycin
   5532..5657    +  CDS            ble (fragment): BLE_KLEPN - Experimental evidence at protein level: Swiss-Prot protein existence level 1. Binding protein with a strong affinity to the bleomycin family of antibiotics. Binds to CL990; an antimitotic-antibiotic compound. From Klebsiella pneumoniae.
   5652..5773    +  polyA_signal   SV40 poly(A) signal: SV40 polyadenylation signal
   5846..5862    -  protein_bind   lac operator: The lac repressor binds to the lac operator to inhibit transcription in E. coli. This inhibition can be relieved by adding lactose or isopropyl-β-D-thiogalactopyranoside (IPTG). lac repressor encoded by lacI
   5870..5900    -  promoter       lac promoter: promoter for the E. coli lac operon
   5915..5936    -  protein_bind   CAP binding site: CAP binding activates transcription in the presence of cAMP. E. coli catabolite activator protein
   5949..6041    -  CDS            lacI (fragment): lac repressor; lacI; The lac repressor binds to the lac operator to inhibit transcription in E. coli. This inhibition can be relieved by adding lactose or isopropyl-β-D-thiogalactopyranoside (IPTG).
   6224..6812    -  rep_origin     ori: high-copy-number ColE1/pMB1/pBR322/pUC origin of replication
   6983..7843    -  CDS            AmpR: β-lactamase; bla; confers resistance to ampicillin, carbenicillin, and related antibiotics
   7844..7948    -  promoter       AmpR promoter: bla
   8007..8059    -  misc_feature   bom (fragment): basis of mobility region from pBR322
   8214..8232    +  enhancer       CMV enhancer (fragment): human cytomegalovirus immediate early enhancer
   8257..8323    +  CDS            small t antigen (fragment): SV40 (simian virus 40) small t antigen
