[The description below was written by a language model from this plasmid's Addgene catalogue record and pLannotate feature annotations shown in this document.]
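Description:
FUBP1 is a mammalian expression plasmid built on the Gateway destination backbone E2.pEF5-DEST-FL-V5-MCP, carrying the human FUBP1 open reading frame (far upstream element binding protein 1, a single-stranded nucleic acid binding protein known for regulating MYC expression). The ORF was introduced by Gateway recombination and sits between attB1 and attB2 sites downstream of the strong constitutive EF-1α promoter; a T7 promoter lies just upstream of the insert. The coding sequence is recorded as unmutated and reads through into a backbone-encoded C-terminal V5 epitope tag followed by the bacteriophage MS2 coat protein (MCP), with transcription terminated by the bovine growth hormone polyadenylation signal. In bacteria the plasmid is maintained at high copy through a ColE1/pUC-type origin and selected with ampicillin via the β-lactamase gene.

The MCP moiety binds a specific MS2 RNA stem-loop, so the fusion protein can be artificially recruited to a reporter transcript bearing such hairpins; the V5 tag allows detection of the fusion. This fits the stated purpose: the construct is one member of a library for an RNA-binding protein tethering screen, in which tethered proteins are assayed for effects on mRNA stability and translation. The reporter itself is not part of this plasmid. The feature table also shows an FRT site immediately preceding a hygromycin resistance gene with an SV40 polyadenylation signal and no full promoter annotated upstream. This arrangement is typical of FLP-mediated integration at a genomic FRT site with hygromycin selection, although the record does not state that use. The remaining annotations are short fragments (f1 ori, SV40 promoter, ble, lacI, CMV enhancer, small t antigen) that appear to be backbone remnants.
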