Addgene plasmid #155613: FUBP1
Purpose: For use in RBP tethering screen
Depositing lab: Eugene Yeo. Depositing organization: University of California, San Diego (UCSD). Publication: Large-scale tethered function assays identify factors that regulate mRNA stability and translation. Luo EC, Nathanson JL, Tan FE, Schwartz JL, Schmok JC, Shankar A, Markmiller S, Yee BA, Sathe S, Pratt GA, Scaletta DB, Ha Y, Hill DE, Aigner S, Yeo GW. Nat Struct Mol Biol. 2020 Oct;27(10):989-1000. doi: 10.1038/s41594-020-0477-6. Epub 2020 Aug 17. PubMed 32807991.
Backbone
  Vector backbone: E2.pEF5-DEST-FL-V5-MCP
  Backbone size w/o insert (bp): 7357
  Vector type: Mammalian Expression
Growth in bacteria
  Bacterial resistance: Ampicillin, 100 μg/mL
  Growth temperature: 37°C
  Growth strain: DH5alpha
  Copy number: High Copy
Gene/Insert
  Gene/Insert name: FUBP1 (alt name: Accession: BC017247)
  Species: H. sapiens (human)
  Insert size (bp): 1962
  Mutation: none
  Entrez Gene: FUBP1 (a.k.a. FBP, FUBP, hDH V)
  Promoter: EF-1a
  Tag / fusion protein: V5-MCP (C terminal on backbone)
  Cloning method: Gateway Cloning
  Sequencing primers: 5′ TAATACGACTCACTATAGGG; 3′ gctcgagtctagagggc
Resource information
  A portion of this plasmid was derived from a plasmid made by: DNASU Plasmid Repository Center for Personalized Diagnostics Biodesign Institute
Terms and licenses: Academic/Nonprofit Terms; Industry Terms: Not Available to Industry
How to cite: FUBP1 was a gift from Eugene Yeo (Addgene plasmid # 155613 ; http://n2t.net/addgene:155613 ; RRID:Addgene_155613)
