>Addgene plasmid #155613 | FUBP1 | depositor partial sequence | sequence record 301017 | Insert Sequence
ATGGCAGACTATTCAACAGTGCCTCCCCCCTCTTCTGGCTCAGCTGGTGGCGGTGGTGGCGGCGGTGGTG
GTGGAGGAGTTAACGACGCTTTCAAAGATGCACTGCAGAGAGCCCGGCAGATTGCAGCAAAAATTGGAGG
TGATGCAGGGACATCACTGAATTCAAATGACTATGGTTATGGGGGACAAAAAAGACCTTTAGAAGATGGA
GATCAACCAGATGCTAAGAAAGTTGCTCCTCAAAATGACTCTTTTGGAACACAGTTACCACCGATGCATC
AGCAGCAAAGATCTGTAATGACAGAAGAATACAAAGTTCCAGATGGAATGGTTGGATTCATAATTGGCAG
AGGAGGTGAACAGATCTCACGCATACAACAGGAATCTGGATGCAAAATACAGATAGCTCCTGACAGTGGT
GGCCTTCCAGAAAGGTCCTGTATGTTAACTGGAACACCTGAATCTGTCCAGTCAGCAAAACGGTTACTGG
ACCAGATTGTTGAAAAAGGAAGACCAGCTCCTGGCTTCCATCATGGCGATGGACCGGGAAATGCAGTTCA
AGAAATCATGATTCCAGCTAGCAAGGCAGGATTAGTCATTGGAAAAGGGGGAGAAACTATTAAACAGCTT
CAGGAACGGGCTGGAGTTAAAATGGTTATGATTCAAGACGGGCCGCAGAACACTGGTGCTGACAAACCTC
TTAGGATTACAGGAGACCCATATAAAGTTCAACAAGCCAAGGAAATGGTGTTAGAGTTAATTCGTGATCA
AGGCGGTTTCAGAGAAGTTCGGAATGAGTATGGGTCAAGAATAGGAGGAAATGAAGGGATAGATGTCCCC
ATTCCAAGATTTGCTGTTGGCATTGTAATAGGAAGAAATGGAGAGATGATCAAAAAAATACAAAATGATG
CTGGTGTTCGCATTCAGTTTAAGCCAGATGATGGGACAACACCCGAAAGGATAGCACAAATAACAGGACC
TCCAGACCGATGTCAACATGCTGCAGAAATTATTACAGACCTTCTTCGAAGTGTTCAGGCTGGTAATCCT
GGTGGACCTGGACCTGGTGGTCGAGGAAGAGGTAGAGGTCAAGGCAACTGGAACATGGGACCACCTGGTG
GACTACAGGAATTTAATTTTATTGTGCCAACTGGGAAAACTGGATTAATAATAGGAAAAGGAGGTGAAAC
CATAAAAAGCATAAGCCAGCAGTCTGGTGCAAGAATAGAACTTCAGAGAAATCCTCCACCAAATGCAGAT
CCTAATATGAAGTTATTTACAATTCGTGGCACTCCACAACAGATAGACTATGCTCGGCAACTCATAGAAG
AAAAGATTGGTGGCCCAGTAAATCCTTTAGGGCCACCTGTACCCCATGGGCCCCATGGTGTCCCAGGCCC
CCATGGACCTCCTGGGCCTCCAGGGCCTGGAACTCCAATGGGACCATACAACCCTGCACCTTATAATCCT
GGACCACCAGGCCCGGCTCCTCATGGTCCTCCAGCCCCATATGCTCCCCAGGGATGGGGAAATGCATATC
CACACTGGCAGCAGCAGGCTCCTCCTGATCCAGCTAAGGCAGGAACGGATCCAAATTCAGCAGCTTGGGC
TGCTTATTACGCTCACTATTATCAACAGCAAGCACAGCCACCACCAGCAGCCCCTGCAGGTGCACCAACT
ACAACTCAAACTAATGGACAAGGAGATCAGCAGAATCCAGCCCCAGCTGGACAGGTTGATTATACCAAGG
CTTGGGAAGAGTACTACAAGAAAATGGGTCAGGCAGTTCCTGCTCCGACTGGGGCTCCTCCAGGTGGTCA
GCCAGATTATAGTGCAGCCTGGGCTGAGTATTATAGACAACAAGCAGCCTATTATGCCCAGACAAGTCCC
CAGGGAATGCCACAGCATCCTCCAGCACCTCAGTGCAGGTTTGATCCAGCCAGTATAGAACTAGCTCTGT
TG
